Addgene plasmid #89110: pCMV-hAR-1-660
Purpose: mammalian expression of human androgen receptor amino acid residues 1-660, insert can be excised with EcoRI/Xba or BamHI
Depositing lab: Elizabeth Wilson. Depositing organization: University of North Carolina at Chapel Hill. Publication: Evidence for an anti-parallel orientation of the ligand-activated human androgen receptor dimer. Langley E, Zhou ZX, Wilson EM. J Biol Chem. 1995 Dec 15;270(50):29983-90. doi: 10.1074/jbc.270.50.29983. PubMed 8530400.
Backbone
  Vector backbone: pCMV5
  Vector type: Mammalian Expression
Growth in bacteria
  Bacterial resistance: Ampicillin, 100 μg/mL
  Growth temperature: 37°C
  Growth strain: DH5alpha
  Copy number: High Copy
Gene/Insert
  Gene/Insert name: hAR-1-660
  Species: H. sapiens (human)
  Mutation: contains aa 1-660
  Entrez Gene: AR (a.k.a. AIS, AR8, DHTR, HUMARA, HYSP1, KD, NR3C4, SBMA, SMAX1, TFM)
  Promoter: CMV
  Cloning method: Restriction Enzyme; 5′ cloning site unknown (unknown if destroyed); 3′ cloning site unknown (unknown if destroyed)
  Sequencing primers: 5′ CMV-F
Terms and licenses: Academic/Nonprofit Terms; Industry Terms: Not Available to Industry
How to cite: pCMV-hAR-1-660 was a gift from Elizabeth Wilson (Addgene plasmid # 89110 ; http://n2t.net/addgene:89110 ; RRID:Addgene_89110)
