[The description below was written by a language model from this plasmid's Addgene catalogue record.]
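Description:
pCMV-hAR-1-660 is a mammalian expression plasmid built on the pCMV5 backbone that encodes a C-terminally truncated form of the human androgen receptor (AR, also known as NR3C4), comprising amino acid residues 1 to 660. Transcription of the insert is driven by the CMV promoter, a strong constitutive viral promoter widely used for transient expression in cultured mammalian cells. In bacteria the plasmid is maintained at high copy number under ampicillin selection. The record does not list a mammalian selection marker, epitope tag or reporter, and no feature table is provided, so other backbone elements cannot be confirmed here.

By general knowledge of the receptor's domain layout, a fragment ending at residue 660 would retain the N-terminal region and the DNA-binding domain while lacking most or all of the C-terminal ligand-binding domain, although the record itself only states the residue range. The original cloning sites are recorded as unknown, but the insert can be excised with EcoRI and XbaI together, or with BamHI alone, which makes it convenient to move the fragment into other vectors. The associated publication concerns the orientation of the ligand-activated androgen receptor dimer. This suggests that the construct serves as one of a set of receptor deletion fragments for examining interactions between receptor domains and their contribution to receptor function in transfected cells. The record does not describe specific assays beyond mammalian expression of the fragment.
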