>Addgene plasmid #89110 | pCMV-hAR-1-660 | addgene partial sequence | sequence record 176139 | Addgene Partial NGS Result
GGCGGGAGCTGTAGCCCCCTACGGCTACACTCGGCCCCCTCAGGGGCTGGCGGGCCAGGAAAGCGACTTC
ACCGCACCTGATGTGTGGTACCCTGGCGGCATGGTGAGCAGAGTGCCCTATCCCAGTCCCACTTGTGTCA
AAAGCGAAATGGGCCCCTGGATGGATAGCTACTCCGGACCTTACGGGGACATGCGTTTGGAGACTGCCAG
GGACCATGTTTTGCCCATTGACTATTACTTTCCACCCCAGAAGACCTGCCTGATCTGTGGAGATGAAGCT
TCTGGGTGTCACTATGGAGCTCTCACATGTGGAAGCTGCAAGGTCTTCTTCAAAAGAGCCGCTGAAGGGA
AACAGAAGTACCTGTGCGCCAGCAGAAATGATTGCACTATTGATAAATTCCGAAGGAAAAATTGTCCATC
TTGTCGTCTTCGGAAATGTTATGAAGCAGGGATGACTCTGGGAGCCCGGAAGCTGAAGAAACTTGGTAAT
CTGAAACTACAGGAGGAAGGAGAGGCTTCCAGCACCACCAGCCCCACTGAGGAGACAACCCAGAAGCTGA
CAGTCGACTCTAGAGGATCCCGGGTGGCATCCCTGTGACCCCTCCCCAGTGCCTCTCCTGGCCCTGGAAG
TTGCCACTCCAGTGCCCACCAGCCTTGTCCTAATAAAATTAAGTTGCATCATTTTGTCTGACTAGGTGTC
CTTCTATAATATTATGGGGTGGAGGGGGGTGGTATGGAGCAAGGGGCAAGTTGGGAAGACAACCTGTAGG
GCCTGCGGGGTCTATTGGGAACCAAGCTGGAGTGCAGTGGCACAATCTTGGCTCACTGCAATCTCCGCCT
CCTGGGTTCAAGCGATTCTCCTGCCTCAGCCTCCCGAGTTGTTGGGATTCCAGGCATGCATGACCAGGCT
CAGCTAATTTTTGTTTTTTTGGTAGAGACGGGGTTTCACCATATTGGCCAGGCTGGTCTCCAACTCCTAA
TCTCAGGTGATCTACCCACCTTGGCCTCCCAAATTGCTGGGATTACAGGCGTGAACCACTGCTCCCTTCC
CTGTCCTTCTGATTTTAAAATAACTATACCAGCAGGAGGACGTCCAGACACAGCATAGGCTACCTGGCCA
TGCCCAACCGGTGGGACATTTGAGTTGCTTGCTTGGCACTGTCCTCTCATGCGTTGGGTCCACTCAGTAG
ATGCCTGTTGAATTGGGTACGCGGCCAGCTTGGCTGTGGAATGTGTGTCAGTTAGGGTGTGGAAAGTCCC
CAGGCTCCCCAGCAGGCAGAAGTATGCAAAGCATGCATCTCAATTAGTCAGCAACCAGGTGTGGAAAGTC
CCCAGGCTCCCCAGCAGGCAGAAGTATGCAAAGCATGCATCTCAATTAGTCAGCAACCATAGTCCCGCCC
CTAACTCCGCCCATCCCGCCCCTAACTCCGCCCAGTTCCGCCCATTCTCCGCCCCATGGCTGACTAATTT
TTTTTATTTATGCAGAGGCCGAGGCCGCCTCGGCCTCTGAGCTATTCCAGAAGTAGTGAGGAGGCTTTTT
TGGAGGCCTAGGCTTTTGCAAAAAGCTCCTCGAGGAACTGAAAAACCAGAAAGTTAATTCCCTATAGTGA
GTCGTATTAAATTCGTAATCATGTCATAGCTGTTTCCTGTGTGAAATTGTTATCCGCTCACAATTCCACA
CAACATACGAGCCGGAAGCATAAAGTGTAAAGCCTGGGGTGCCTAATGAGTGAGCTAACTCACATTAATT
GCGTTGCGCTCACTGCCCGCTTTCCAGTCGGGAAACCTGTCGTGCCAGCTGCATTAATGAATCGGCCAAC
GCGCGGGGAGAGGCGGTTTGCGTATTGGGCGCTCTTCCGCTTCCTCGCTCACTGACTCGCTGCGCTCGGT
CGTTCGGCTGCGGCGAGCGGTATCAGCTCACTCAAAGGCGGTAATACGGTTATCCACAGAATCAGGGGAT
AACGCAGGAAAGAACATGTGAGCAAAAGGCCAGCAAAAGGCCAGGAACCGTAAAAAGGCCGCGTTGCTGG
CGTTTTTCCATAGGCTCCGCCCCCCTGACGAGCATCACAAAAATCGACGCTCAAGTCAGAGGTGGCGAAA
CCCGACAGGACTATAAAGATACCAGGCGTTTCCCCCTGGAAGCTCCCTCGTGCGCTCTCCTGTTCCGACC
CTGCCGCTTACCGGATACCTGTCCGCCTTTCTCCCTTCGGGAAGCGTGGCGCTTTCTCATAGCTCACGCT
GTAGGTATCTCAGTTCGGTGTAGGTCGTTCGCTCCAAGCTGGGCTGTGTGCACGAACCCCCCGTTCAGCC
CGACCGCTGCGCCTTATCCGGTAACTATCGTCTTGAGTCCAACCCGGTAAGACACGACTTATCGCCACTG
GCAGCAGCCACTGGTAACAGGATTAGCAGAGCGAGGTATGTAGGCGGTGCTACAGAGTTCTTGAAGTGGT
GGCCTAACTACGGCTACACTAGAAGAACAGTATTTGGTATCTGCGCTCTGCTGAAGCCAGTTACCTTCGG
AAAAAGAGTTGGTAGCTCTTGATCCGGCAAACAAACCACCGCTGGTAGCGGTGGTTTTTTTGTTTGCAAG
CAGCAGATTACGCGCAGAAAAAAAGGATCTCAAGAAGATCCTTTGATCTTTTCTACGGGGTCTGACGCTC
AGTGGAACGAAAACTCACGTTAAGGGATTTTGGTCATGAGATTATCAAAAAGGATCTTCACCTAGATCCT
TTTAAATTAAAAATGAAGTTTTAAATCAATCTAAAGTATATATGAGTAAACTTGGTCTGACAGTTACCAA
TGCTTAATCAGTGAGGCACCTATCTCAGCGATCTGTCTATTTCGTTCATCCATAGTTGCCTGACTCCCCG
TCGTGTAGATAACTACGATACGGGAGGGCTTACCATCTGGCCCCAGTGCTGCAATGATACCGCGAGACCC
ACGCTCACCGGCTCCAGATTTATCAGCAATAAACCAGCCAGCCGGAAGGGCCGAGCGCAGAAGTGGTCCT
GCAACTTTATCCGCCTCCATCCAGTCTATTAATTGTTGCCGGGAAGCTAGAGTAAGTAGTTCGCCAGTTA
ATAGTTTGCGCAACGTTGTTGCCATTGCTACAGGCATCGTGGTGTCACGCTCGTCGTTTGGTATGGCTTC
ATTCAGCTCCGGTTCCCAACGATCAAGGCGAGTTACATGATCCCCCATGTTGTGCAAAAAAGCGGTTAGC
TCCTTCGGTCCTCCGATCGTTGTCAGAAGTAAGTTGGCCGCAGTGTTATCACTCATGGTTATGGCAGCAC
TGCATAATTCTCTTACTGTCATGCCATCCGTAAGATGCTTTTCTGTGACTGGTGAGTACTCAACCAAGTC
ATTCTGAGAATAGTGTATGCGGCGACCGAGTTGCTCTTGCCCGGCGTCAATACGGGATAATACCGCGCCA
CATAGCAGAACTTTAAAAGTGCTCATCATTGGAAAACGTTCTTCGGGGCGAAAACTCTCAAGGATCTTAC
CGCTGTTGAGATCCAGTTCGATGTAACCCACTCGTGCACCCAACTGATCTTCAGCATCTTTTACTTTCAC
CAGCGTTTCTGGGTGAGCAAAAACAGGAAGGCAAAATGCCGCAAAAAAGGGAATAAGGGCGACACGGAAA
TGTTGAATACTCATACTCTTCCTTTTTCAATATTATTGAAGCATTTATCAGGGTTATTGTCTCATGAGCG
GATACATATTTGAATGTATTTAGAAAAATAAACAAATAGGGGTTCCGCGCACATTTCCCCGAAAAGTGCC
ACCTG
[124 nt withheld, positions 3786-3909]
C
[91 nt withheld, positions 3911-4001]
A
[49 nt withheld, positions 4003-4051]
CCTTTGACGTTGGAGTCCACGTTCTTT
[37 nt withheld, positions 4079-4115]
ACCCTATCTCGGTCTATTCTTTTGATTTATAAGGGATTTTGCCGATTTCGGCCTATTGGTTAAAAAATGA
GCTGATTTAACAAAAATTTAACGCGAATTTTAACAAAATATTAACGCTTACAATTTCCATTCGCCATTCA
GGCTGCGCAACTGTTGGGAAGGGCGATCGGTGCGGGCCTCTTCGCTATTACGCCAGCTGGCGAAAGGGGG
ATGTGCTGCAAGGCGATTAAGTTGGGTAACGCCAGGGTTTTCCCAGTCACGACGTTGTAAAACGACGGCC
AGTGCCAAGCTGATCTATACATTGAATCAATATTGGCAATTAGCCATATTAGTCATTGGTTATATAGCAT
AAATCAATATTGGCTATTGGCCATTGCATACGTTGTATCTATATCATAATATGTACATTTATATTGGCTC
ATGTCCAATATGACCGCCATGTTGACATTGATTATTGACTAGTTATTAATAGTAATCAATTACGGGGTCA
TTAGTTCATAGCCCATATATGGAGTTCCGCGTTACATAACTTACGGTAAATGGCCCGCCTGGCTGACCGC
CCAACGACCCCCGCCCATTGACGTCAATAATGACGTATGTTCCCATAGTAACGCCAATAGGGACTTTCCA
TTGACGTCAATGGGTGGAGTATTTACGGTAAACTGCCCACTTGGCAGTACATCAAGTGTATCATATGCCA
AGTCCGCCCCCTATTGACGTCAATGACGGTAAATGGCCCGCCTGGCATTATGCCCAGTACATGACCTTAC
GGGACTTTCCTACTTGGCAGTACATCTACGTATTAGTCATCGCTATTACCATGGTGATGCGGTTTTGGCA
GTACACCAATGGGCGTGGATAGCGGTTTGACTCACGGGGATTTCCAAGTCTCCACCCCATTGACGTCAAT
GGGAGTTTGTTTTGGCACCAAAATCAACGGGACTTTCCAAAATGTCGTAATAACCCCGCCCCGTTGACGC
AAATGGGCGGTAGGCGTGTACGGTGGGAGGTCTATATAAGCAGAGCTCGTTTAGTGAACCGTCAGAATTC
AGATCTGTCCACCGTGTGTCTTCTTCTGCACGAGACTTTGAGGCTGTCAGAGCGCTTTTTGCGTGGTTGC
TCCCGCAAGTTTCCTTCTCTGGAGCTTCCCGCAGGTGGGCAGCTAGCTGCAGCGACTACCGCATCATCAC
AGCCTGTTGAACTCTTCTGAGCAAGAGAAGGGGAGGCGGGGTAAGGGAAGTAGGTGGAAGATTCAGCCAA
GCTCAAGGATGGAAGTGCAGTTAGGGCTGGGAAGGGTCTACCCTCGGCCGCCGTCCAAGACCTACCGAGG
AGCTTTCCAGAATCTGTTCCAGAGCGTGCGCGAAGTGATCCAGAACCCGGGCCCCAGGCACCCAGAGGCC
GCGAGCGCAGCACCTCCCGGCGCCAGTTTGCTGCTGCTGCAGCAGCAGCAGCAGCAGCAGCAGCAGCAGC
AGCAGCAGCAGCAGCAGCAGCAGCAGCAGCAGCAGCAGCAGCAAGAGACTAGCCCCAGGCAGCAGCAGCA
GCAGCAGGGTGAGGATGGTTCTCCCCAAGCCCATCGTAGAGGCCCCACAGGCTACCTGGTCCTGGATGAG
GAACAGCAACCTTCACAGCCGCAGTCGGCCCTGGAGTGCCACCCCGAGAGAGGTTGCGTCCCAGAGCCTG
GAGCCGCCGTGGCCGCCAGCAAGGGGCTGCCGCAGCAGCTGCCAGCACCTCCGGACGAGGATGACTCAGC
TGCCCCATCCACGTTGTCCCTGCTGGGCCCCACTTTCCCCGGCTTAAGCAGCTGCTCCGCTGACCTTAAA
GACATCCTGAGCGAGGCCAGCACCATGCAACTCCTTCAGCAACAGCAGCAGGAAGCAGTATCCGAAGGCA
GCAGCAGCGGGAGAGCGAGGGAGGCCTCGGGGGCTCCCACTTCCTCCAAGGACAATTACTTAGGGGGCAC
TTCGACCATTTCTGACAACGCCAAGGAGTTGTGTAAGGCAGTGTCGGTGTCCATGGGCCTGGGTGTGGAG
GCGTTGGAGCATCTGAGTCCAGGGGAACAGCTTCGGGGGGATTGCATGTACGCCCCACTTTTGGGAGTTC
CACCCGCTGTGCGTCCCACTCCTTGTGCCCCATTGGCCGAATGCAAAGGTTCTCTGCTAGACGACAGCGC
AGGCAAGAGCACTGAAGATACTGCTGAGTATTCCCCTTTCAAGGGAGGTTACACCAAAGGGCTAGAAGGC
GAGAGCCTAGGCTGCTCTGGCAGCGCTGCAGCAGGGAGCTCCGGGACACTTGAACTGCCGTCTACCCTGT
CTCTCTACAAGTCCGGAGCACTGGACGAGGCAGCTGCGTACCAGAGTCGCGACTACTACAACTTTCCACT
GGCTCTGGCCGGACCGCCGCCCCCTCCGCCGCCTCCCCATCCCCACGCTCGCATCAAGCTGGAGAACCCG
CTGGACTACGGCAGCGCCTGGGCGGCTGCGGCGGCGCAGTGCCGCTATGGGGACCTGGCGAGCCTGCATG
GCGCGGGTGCAGCGGGACCCGGTTCTGGGTCACCCTCAGCCGCCGCTTCCTCATCCTGGCACACTCTCTT
CACAGCCGAAGAAGGCCAGTTGTATGGACCGTGTGGTGGTGGTGGGGG
